>Addgene plasmid #173043 | AAV-Camk2-NES-Twitch-NR | addgene full sequence | sequence record 339086 | Addgene NGS Result
CGCTCGCTCACTGAGGCCGCCCGGGCGTCGGGCGACCTTTGGTCGCCCGGCCTCAGTGAGCGAGCGAGCG
CGCAGAGAGGGAGTGGCCAACTCCATCACTAGGGGTTCCTGCGGCCGCACGCGTTTAACATTATGGCCTT
AGGTCACTTCATCTCCATGGGGTTCTTCTTCTGATTTTCTAGAAAATGAGATGGGGGTGCAGAGAGCTTC
CTCAGTGACCTGCCCAGGGTCACATCAGAAATGTCAGAGCTAGAACTTGAACTCAGATTACTAATCTTAA
ATTCCATGCCTTGGGGGCATGCAAGTACGATATACAGAAGGAGTGAACTCATTAGGGCAGATGACCAATG
AGTTTAGGAAAGAAGAGTCCAGGGCAGGGTACATCTACACCACCCGCCCAGCCCTGGGTGAGTCCAGCCA
CGTTCACCTCATTATAGTTGCCTCTCTCCAGTCCTACCTTGACGGGAAGCACAAGCAGAAACTGGGACAG
GAGCCCCAGGAGACCAAATCTTCATGGTCCCTCTGGGAGGATGGGTGGGGAGAGCTGTGGCAGAGGCCTC
AGGAGGGGCCCTGCTGCTCAGTGGTGACAGATAGGGGTGAGAAAGCAGACAGAGTCATTCCGTCAGCATT
CTGGGTCTGTTTGGTACTTCTTCTCACGCTAAGGTGGCGGTGTGATATGCACAATGGCTAAAAAGCAGGG
AGAGCTGGAAAGAAACAAGGACAGAGACAGAGGCCAAGTCAACCAGACCAATTCCCAGAGGAAGCAAAGA
AACCATTACAGAGACTACAAGGGGGAAGGGAAGGAGAGATGAATTAGCTTCCCCTGTAAACCTTAGAACC
CAGCTGTTGCCAGGGCAACGGGGCAATACCTGTCTCTTCAGAGGAGATGAAGTTGCCAGGGTAACTACAT
CCTGTCTTTCTCAAGGACCATCCCAGAATGTGGCACCCACTAGCCGTTACCATAGCAACTGCCTCTTTGC
CCCACTTAATCCCATCCCGTCTGTTAAAAGGGCCCTATAGTTGGAGGTGGGGGAGGTAGGAAGAGCGATG
ATCACTTGTGGACTAAGTTTGTTCGCATCCCCTTCTCCAACCCCCTCAGTACATCACCCTGGGGGAACAG
GGTCCACTTGCTCCTGGGCCCACACAGTCCTGCAGTATTGTGTATATAAGGCCAGGGCAAAGAGGAGCAG
GTTTTAAAGTGAAAGGCAGGCAGGTGTTGGGGAGGCAGTTACCGGGGCAACGGGAACAGGGCGTTTCGGA
GGTGGTTGCCATGGGGACCTGGATGCTGACGAAGGCTCGCGAGGCTGTGAGCAGCCACAGTGCCCTGCTC
AGAAGCCCCAAGCTCGTCAGTCAAGCCGGTTCTCCGTTTGCACTCAGGAGCACGGGCAGGCGAGTGGCCC
CTAGTTCTGGGGGCAGCTCTAGAGCGGTACCGGATCCGCCACCATGCTGCAGAACGAGCTTGCTCTTAAG
TTGGCTGGACTTGATATTAACAAGACTGGAGGAGGTTCTGTGAGCAAGGGCGAGGCAGTGATCAAGGAGT
TCATGCGGTTCAAGGTGCACATGGAGGGCTCCATGAACGGCCACGAGTTCGAGATCGAGGGCGAGGGCGA
GGGCCGCCCCTACGAGGGCACCCAGACCGCCAAGCTGAAGGTGACCAAGGGTGGCCCCCTGCCCTTCTCC
TGGGACATCCTGTCCCCTCAGTTCATGTACGGCTCCAGGGCCTTCACCAAGCACCCCGCCGACATCCCCG
ACTACTATAAGCAGTCCTTCCCCGAGGGCTTCAAGTGGGAGCGCGTGATGAACTTCGAGGACGGCGGCGC
CGTGACCGTGACCCAGGACACCTCCCTGGAGGACGGCACCCTGATCTACAAGGTGAAGCTCCGCGGCACC
AACTTCCCTCCTGACGGCCCCGTAATGCAGAAGAAGACAATGGGCTGGGAAGCGTCCACCGAGCGGTTGT
ACCCCGAGGACGGCGTGCTGAAGGGCGACATTAAGATGGCCCTGCGCCTGAAGGACGGCGGCCGCTACCT
GGCGGACTTCAAGACCACCTACAAGGCCAAGAAGCCCGTGCAGATGCCCGGCGCCTACAACGTCGACCGC
AAGTTGGACATCACCTCCCACAACGAGGACTACACCGTGGTGGAACAGTACGAACGCTCCGAGGGCCGCC
ACTCCGATGCTAGCGAAGAAGAGCTATCAGAGTGCTTTCGCATTTTTGACTTCGATGGAAATGGTTTCAT
CGACAGGGAGGAATTTGGAGACATCATCCGCCTTACTGGAGAACAGCTCACAGATGAAGATGTCGATGAG
ATATTTGGAGATTCAGACACAGACAAAAATGGAAGGATTGACTTTGATGAGTTCCTGAAGATGGTGGAGA
ATGTCCAGCCTCTGGCCAACCGCTACCGGAGCACTGCGCGGACCACCTACACCTTTGCCAAGCCAATGGC
GGCTAACTATCTGAAGAACCAGCCGATGTACGTGTTCCGTAAGACGGAGCTCAAGCACTCCATGACCGAG
CTCAACTTCAAGGAGTGGCAAAAGGCCTTTACCGATATGATGGGCATGGACGAGCTGTACAAGGGGGGCA
CTGGAGGGAGTGGAGGCGGTGGTAGTATGGTGAGCAAGGGCGAGGAGGATAACATGGCCTCTCTCCCAGC
GACACATGAGTTACACATCTTTGGCTCCATCAACGGTGTGGACTTTGACATGGTGGGTCAGGGCACCGGC
AATCCAAATGATGGTTATGAGGAGTTAAACCTGAAGTCCACCAAGGGTGACCTCCAGTTCTCCCCCTGGA
TTCTGGTCCCTCATATCGGGTATGGCTTCCATCAGTACCTGCCCTACCCTGACGGGATGTCGCCTTTCCA
GGCCGCCATGGTAGATGGCTCCGGATACCAAGTCCATCGCACAATGCAGTTTGAAGATGGTGCCTCCCTT
ACTGTTAACTACCGCTACACCTACGAGGGAAGCCACATCAAAGGAGAGGCCCAGGTGATGGGGACTGGTT
TCCCTGCTGACGGTCCTGTGATGACCAACACGCTGACCGCTGCGGACTGGTGCATGTCGAAGAAGACTTA
CCCCAACGACAAAACCATCATCAGTACCTTTAAGTGGAGTTACACCACTGTAAATGGCTAATGAATTCGA
TATCAAGCTTATCGATAATCAACCTCTGGATTACAAAATTTGTGAAAGATTGACTGGTATTCTTAACTAT
GTTGCTCCTTTTACGCTATGTGGATACGCTGCTTTAATGCCTTTGTATCATGCTATTGCTTCCCGTATGG
CTTTCATTTTCTCCTCCTTGTATAAATCCTGGTTGCTGTCTCTTTATGAGGAGTTGTGGCCCGTTGTCAG
GCAACGTGGCGTGGTGTGCACTGTGTTTGCTGACGCAACCCCCACTGGTTGGGGCATTGCCACCACCTGT
CAGCTCCTTTCCGGAACTTTCGCTTTCCCCCTCCCTATTGCCACGGCGGAACTCATCGCCGCCTGCCTTG
CCCGCTGCTGGACAGGGGCTCGGCTGTTGGGCACTGACAATTCCGTGGTGTTGTCGGGGAAATCATCGTC
CTTTCCTTGGCTGCTCGCCTATGTTGCCACCTGGATTCTGCGCGGGACGTCCTTCTGCTACGTCCCTTCG
GCCCTCAATCCAGCGGACCTTCCTTCCCGCGGCCTGCTGCCGGCTCTGCGGCCTCTTCCGCGTCTTCGCC
TTCGCCCTCAGACGAGTCGGATCTCCCTTTGGGCCGCCTCCCCGCATCGATACCGAGCGCTGCTCGAGAG
ATCTACGGGTGGCATCCCTGTGACCCCTCCCCAGTGCCTCTCCTGGCCCTGGAAGTTGCCACTCCAGTGC
CCACCAGCCTTGTCCTAATAAAATTAAGTTGCATCATTTTGTCTGACTAGGTGTCCTTCTATAATATTAT
GGGGTGGAGGGGGGTGGTATGGAGCAAGGGGCAAGTTGGGAAGACAACCTGTAGGGCCTGCGGGGTCTAT
TGGGAACCAAGCTGGAGTGCAGTGGCACAATCTTGGCTCACTGCAATCTCCGCCTCCTGGGTTCAAGCGA
TTCTCCTGCCTCAGCCTCCCGAGTTGTTGGGATTCCAGGCATGCATGACCAGGCTCAGCTAATTTTTGTT
TTTTTGGTAGAGACGGGGTTTCACCATATTGGCCAGGCTGGTCTCCAACTCCTAATCTCAGGTGATCTAC
CCACCTTGGCCTCCCAAATTGCTGGGATTACAGGCGTGAACCACTGCTCCCTTCCCTGTCCTTCTGATTT
TGTAGGTAACCACGTGCGGACCGAGCGGCCGCAGGAACCCCTAGTGATGGAGTTGGCCACTCCCTCTCTG
CGCGCTCGCTCGCTCACTGAGGCCGGGCGACCAAAGGTCGCCCGACGCCCGGGCTTTGCCCGGGCGGCCT
CAGTGAGCGAGCGAGCGCGCAGCTGCCTGCAGGGGCGCCTGATGCGGTATTTTCTCCTTACGCATCTGTG
CGGTATTTCACACCGCATA
[95 nt withheld, positions 4500-4594]
T
[46 nt withheld, positions 4596-4641]
C
[141 nt withheld, positions 4643-4783]
CCTTTGACGTTGGAGTCCACGTTCTTT
[37 nt withheld, positions 4811-4847]
ACTCTATCTCGGGCTATTCTTTTGATTTATAAGGGATTTTGCCGATTTCGGTCTATTGGTTAAAAAATGA
GCTGATTTAACAAAAATTTAACGCGAATTTTAACAAAATATTAACGTTTACAATTTTATGGTGCACTCTC
AGTACAATCTGCTCTGATGCCGCATAGTTAAGCCAGCCCCGACACCCGCCAACACCCGCTGACGCGCCCT
GACGGGCTTGTCTGCTCCCGGCATCCGCTTACAGACAAGCTGTGACCGTCTCCGGGAGCTGCATGTGTCA
GAGGTTTTCACCGTCATCACCGAAACGCGCGAGACGAAAGGGCCTCGTGATACGCCTATTTTTATAGGTT
AATGTCATGATAATAATGGTTTCTTAGACGTCAGGTGGCACTTTTCGGGGAAATGTGCGCGGAACCCCTA
TTTGTTTATTTTTCTAAATACATTCAAATATGTATCCGCTCATGAGACAATAACCCTGATAAATGCTTCA
ATAATATTGAAAAAGGAAGAGTATGAGTATTCAACATTTCCGTGTCGCCCTTATTCCCTTTTTTGCGGCA
TTTTGCCTTCCTGTTTTTGCTCACCCAGAAACGCTGGTGAAAGTAAAAGATGCTGAAGATCAGTTGGGTG
CACGAGTGGGTTACATCGAACTGGATCTCAACAGCGGTAAGATCCTTGAGAGTTTTCGCCCCGAAGAACG
TTTTCCAATGATGAGCACTTTTAAAGTTCTGCTATGTGGCGCGGTATTATCCCGTATTGACGCCGGGCAA
GAGCAACTCGGTCGCCGCATACACTATTCTCAGAATGACTTGGTTGAGTACTCACCAGTCACAGAAAAGC
ATCTTACGGATGGCATGACAGTAAGAGAATTATGCAGTGCTGCCATAACCATGAGTGATAACACTGCGGC
CAACTTACTTCTGACAACGATCGGAGGACCGAAGGAGCTAACCGCTTTTTTGCACAACATGGGGGATCAT
GTAACTCGCCTTGATCGTTGGGAACCGGAGCTGAATGAAGCCATACCAAACGACGAGCGTGACACCACGA
TGCCTGTAGCAATGGCAACAACGTTGCGCAAACTATTAACTGGCGAACTACTTACTCTAGCTTCCCGGCA
ACAATTAATAGACTGGATGGAGGCGGATAAAGTTGCAGGACCACTTCTGCGCTCGGCCCTTCCGGCTGGC
TGGTTTATTGCTGATAAATCTGGAGCCGGTGAGCGTGGGTCTCGCGGTATCATTGCAGCACTGGGGCCAG
ATGGTAAGCCCTCCCGTATCGTAGTTATCTACACGACGGGGAGTCAGGCAACTATGGATGAACGAAATAG
ACAGATCGCTGAGATAGGTGCCTCACTGATTAAGCATTGGTAACTGTCAGACCAAGTTTACTCATATATA
CTTTAGATTGATTTAAAACTTCATTTTTAATTTAAAAGGATCTAGGTGAAGATCCTTTTTGATAATCTCA
TGACCAAAATCCCTTAACGTGAGTTTTCGTTCCACTGAGCGTCAGACCCCGTAGAAAAGATCAAAGGATC
TTCTTGAGATCCTTTTTTTCTGCGCGTAATCTGCTGCTTGCAAACAAAAAAACCACCGCTACCAGCGGTG
GTTTGTTTGCCGGATCAAGAGCTACCAACTCTTTTTCCGAAGGTAACTGGCTTCAGCAGAGCGCAGATAC
CAAATACTGTTCTTCTAGTGTAGCCGTAGTTAGGCCACCACTTCAAGAACTCTGTAGCACCGCCTACATA
CCTCGCTCTGCTAATCCTGTTACCAGTGGCTGCTGCCAGTGGCGATAAGTCGTGTCTTACCGGGTTGGAC
TCAAGACGATAGTTACCGGATAAGGCGCAGCGGTCGGGCTGAACGGGGGGTTCGTGCACACAGCCCAGCT
TGGAGCGAACGACCTACACCGAACTGAGATACCTACAGCGTGAGCTATGAGAAAGCGCCACGCTTCCCGA
AGGGAGAAAGGCGGACAGGTATCCGGTAAGCGGCAGGGTCGGAACAGGAGAGCGCACGAGGGAGCTTCCA
GGGGGAAACGCCTGGTATCTTTATAGTCCTGTCGGGTTTCGCCACCTCTGACTTGAGCGTCGATTTTTGT
GATGCTCGTCAGGGGGGCGGAGCCTATGGAAAAACGCCAGCAACGCGGCCTTTTTACGGTTCCTGGCCTT
TTGCTGGCCTTTTGCTCACATGTCCTGCAGGCAGCTGCGCGCT
Features (pLannotate 1.2.2; 18 found; start..end, strand, type, name):
     19..110     -  repeat_region  AAV2 ITR (fragment): inverted terminal repeat of adeno-associated virus serotype 2 inverted
    129..1417    +  promoter       CaMKII promoter: promoter for the mouse calcium/calmodulin-dependent kinase II α subunit
   1510..2196    +  CDS            mScarlet: mScarlet is a basic (constitutively fluorescent) red fluorescent protein published in 2016, derived from synthetic construct. It has moderate acid sensitivity.
   2182..2388    +  CDS            TNNC2 (fragment): TNNC2_MELGA - Experimental evidence at protein level: Swiss-Prot protein existence level 1. Troponin is the central regulatory protein of striated muscle contraction. Tn consists of three components: Tn-I which is the inhibitor of actomyosin ATPase, Tn-T which contains the binding site for tropomyosin and Tn-C. The binding of calcium to Tn-C abolishes the inhibitory action of Tn on actin filaments. From Meleagris gallopavo (Wild turkey).
   2401..2583    +  CDS            mNeonGreen (fragment): bright monomeric yellow-green fluorescent protein derived from LanYFP (Shaner et al., 2013)
   2617..3138    +  CDS            mNeonGreen (fragment): bright monomeric yellow-green fluorescent protein derived from LanYFP (Shaner et al., 2013)
   3143..3167    +  misc_feature   MCS (fragment): pBluescript multiple cloning site
   3167..3755    +  misc_feature   WPRE: woodchuck hepatitis virus posttranscriptional regulatory element
   3787..4263    +  polyA_signal   hGH poly(A) signal: human growth hormone polyadenylation signal
   4303..4443    +  repeat_region  AAV2 ITR: inverted terminal repeat of adeno-associated virus serotype 2 inverted
   4448..4499    -  misc_feature   bom (fragment): basis of mobility region from pBR322
   4518..4973    +  rep_origin     f1 ori (sequence partly withheld): f1 bacteriophage origin of replication; arrow indicates direction of (+) strand synthesis
   4974..5023    -  misc_feature   bom (fragment): basis of mobility region from pBR322
   5125..5160    -  CDS            rop (fragment): Rop protein, which maintains plasmids at low copy number; rop
   5255..5359    +  promoter       AmpR promoter: bla
   5360..6220    +  CDS            AmpR: β-lactamase; bla; confers resistance to ampicillin, carbenicillin, and related antibiotics
   6391..6979    +  rep_origin     ori: high-copy-number ColE1/pMB1/pBR322/pUC origin of replication
   7052..19      +  repeat_region  AAV2 ITR (fragment) (across the origin): inverted terminal repeat of adeno-associated virus serotype 2 inverted
