[The description below was written by a language model from this plasmid's Addgene catalogue record and pLannotate feature annotations shown in this document.]
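Description:
AAV-Camk2-NES-Twitch-NR is an adeno-associated virus transfer plasmid for expressing a genetically encoded ratiometric calcium sensor in mammalian cells. The sequenced record (about 7.1 kb) shows an expression cassette flanked by AAV2 inverted terminal repeats, which allow the cassette to be packaged into recombinant AAV particles. The plasmid backbone carries a high-copy ColE1/pUC-type origin, an f1 origin and an ampicillin resistance gene for propagation and selection in E. coli. The catalogue fields disagree with this. They list the backbone as "Lentivirus" and give a total size near 10.9 kb, yet the feature table contains no lentiviral elements. Together with the plasmid name and the AAV vector type, the annotated sequence points to an AAV vector, so the recorded backbone and size should be treated with caution.

The payload is driven by the mouse CaMKIIα promoter, commonly used to direct expression to excitatory neurons. The annotated open reading frame runs from the red fluorescent protein mScarlet, through a short troponin C fragment that acts as the calcium-binding domain, to mNeonGreen. The mNeonGreen match appears as two separate fragments, suggesting an engineered or modified form, though the record does not explain this. Calcium binding to the TnC domain changes energy transfer between the green donor and red acceptor, giving a green/red FRET ratio as the readout. The name indicates a nuclear export signal (NES) to keep the sensor cytoplasmic, although it is not separately annotated. A WPRE and the human growth hormone polyadenylation signal follow the coding sequence to enhance transcript stability and expression. The insert sits between retained BamHI and EcoRI sites. The construct is suited to ratiometric calcium imaging in neurons.
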