Addgene plasmid #173043: AAV-Camk2-NES-Twitch-NR
Purpose: TnC-based calcium sensor with green-red FRET pair ratiometric readout
Depositing lab: Yiyang Gong. Depositing organization: Duke University. Publication: Rational engineering of ratiometric calcium sensors with bright green and red fluorescent proteins. Zhang D, Redington E, Gong Y. Commun Biol. 2021 Jul 29;4(1):924. doi: 10.1038/s42003-021-02452-z. PubMed 34326458.
Backbone
  Vector backbone: Lentivirus
  Backbone size w/o insert (bp): 9245
  Total vector size (bp): 10937
  Vector type: Mammalian Expression, AAV
Growth in bacteria
  Bacterial resistance: Ampicillin, 100 μg/mL
  Growth temperature: 37°C
  Growth strain: NEB Stable
  Copy number: High Copy
Gene/Insert
  Gene/Insert name: NES-Twitch-NR
  Insert size (bp): 1692
  Promoter: CamK2
  Cloning method: Restriction Enzyme; 5′ cloning site BamHI (not destroyed); 3′ cloning site EcoRI (not destroyed)
  Sequencing primers: 5′ GTCAAGCCGGTTCTCCGTTTGCACTC; 3′ CAGCGTATCCACATAGCGTAAAAGGAG
Terms and licenses: Academic/Nonprofit Terms; Industry Terms: Not Available to Industry
How to cite: AAV-Camk2-NES-Twitch-NR was a gift from Yiyang Gong (Addgene plasmid # 173043 ; http://n2t.net/addgene:173043 ; RRID:Addgene_173043)
